Addgene plasmid #226524: pSecTaq2-hProS-Myc-6xHis
Purpose: Expresses TAM Receptor Ligand human PROS1
Depositing lab: Raymond Birge & Sergei Kotenko. Depositing organization: Rutgers, The State University of New Jersey. Publication: Requirement of Gamma-Carboxyglutamic Acid Modification and Phosphatidylserine Binding for the Activation of Tyro3, Axl, and Mertk Receptors by Growth Arrest-Specific 6. Geng K, Kumar S, Kimani SG, Kholodovych V, Kasikara C, Mizuno K, Sandiford O, Rameshwar P, Kotenko SV, Birge RB. Front Immunol. 2017 Nov 10;8:1521. doi: 10.3389/fimmu.2017.01521. eCollection 2017. PubMed 29176978.
Backbone
  Vector backbone: pSecTag2
  Backbone manufacturer: ThermoFisher Scientific
  Backbone size w/o insert (bp): 5527
  Vector type: Mammalian Expression
  Selectable markers: Hygromycin
Growth in bacteria
  Bacterial resistance: Ampicillin, 100 μg/mL
  Growth temperature: 37°C
  Growth strain: DH5alpha
  Copy number: High Copy
Gene/Insert
  Gene/Insert name: Human PROS1
  Species: H. sapiens (human)
  Insert size (bp): 1905
  Entrez Gene: PROS1 (a.k.a. PROS, PS21, PS22, PS23, PS24, PS25, PSA, THPH5, THPH6)
  Promoter: CMV
  Cloning method: Unknown
  Sequencing primers: 5′ GGTTCCACTGGTGACAACTTTCTTAGTAAA; 3′ TCCTCGAGCGGCCGCAGAATTTTTCGTTTT
Terms and licenses: Academic/Nonprofit Terms; Industry Terms: Not Available to Industry
How to cite: pSecTaq2-hProS-Myc-6xHis was a gift from Raymond Birge & Sergei Kotenko (Addgene plasmid # 226524 ; http://n2t.net/addgene:226524 ; RRID:Addgene_226524)
