[The description below was written by a language model from this plasmid's Addgene catalogue record and pLannotate feature annotations shown in this document.]
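Description:
pSecTaq2-hProS-Myc-6xHis is a mammalian expression plasmid built on the commercial pSecTag2 backbone and designed to produce human Protein S (PROS1), a ligand of the TAM receptor tyrosine kinases Tyro3, Axl and Mertk. The sequenced plasmid is 7,608 nt. In bacteria it is maintained at high copy through a ColE1/pUC-type origin and selected with ampicillin via the β-lactamase gene. An f1 origin is also present, along with remnants of lac regulatory sequence.

The PROS1 coding region is transcribed from the CMV immediate-early enhancer and promoter and terminated by the bovine growth hormone polyadenylation signal. A T7 promoter sits between the CMV promoter and the insert. The plasmid name indicates C-terminal Myc and 6xHis tags for detection and affinity purification. The annotation supports this only partly, with a short His-tag-like match downstream of the gene (scored as a capTEV fragment), and no Myc epitope was called. The pSecTag2 family normally supplies an N-terminal secretion leader, but no such leader is annotated. The annotated PROS1 match (about 2.0 kb) is somewhat longer than the listed 1,905 bp insert, so the record does not settle which signal sequence directs secretion. A separate cassette, consisting of the SV40 early promoter, the hygromycin phosphotransferase gene (hph) and an SV40 poly(A) signal, allows hygromycin selection of stably transfected cells. The short bleomycin-resistance fragment beside it, like the brief HIV-1 LTR match near the CMV promoter, is probably a backbone remnant or an annotation artefact.

The construct is used to express tagged recombinant human Protein S in mammalian cells, for example in studies of how TAM receptors are activated by their ligands.
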