Features (pLannotate 1.2.2; 21 found; start..end, strand, type, name):
    576..1164    +  rep_origin     ori: high-copy-number ColE1/pMB1/pBR322/pUC origin of replication
   1347..1439    +  CDS            lacI (fragment): lac repressor; lacI; The lac repressor binds to the lac operator to inhibit transcription in E. coli. This inhibition can be relieved by adding lactose or isopropyl-β-D-thiogalactopyranoside (IPTG).
   1452..1473    +  protein_bind   CAP binding site: CAP binding activates transcription in the presence of cAMP. E. coli catabolite activator protein
   1488..1518    +  promoter       lac promoter: promoter for the E. coli lac operon
   1526..1542    +  protein_bind   lac operator: The lac repressor binds to the lac operator to inhibit transcription in E. coli. This inhibition can be relieved by adding lactose or isopropyl-β-D-thiogalactopyranoside (IPTG). lac repressor encoded by lacI
   1615..1736    -  polyA_signal   SV40 poly(A) signal: SV40 polyadenylation signal
   1731..1856    -  CDS            ble (fragment): BLE_KLEPN - Experimental evidence at protein level: Swiss-Prot protein existence level 1. Binding protein with a strong affinity to the bleomycin family of antibiotics. Binds to CL990; an antimitotic-antibiotic compound. From Klebsiella pneumoniae.
   1869..2891    -  CDS            hph: KHYB_ECOLX - Experimental evidence at protein level: Swiss-Prot protein existence level 1. The aminoglycoside phosphotransferases achieve inactivation of their antibiotic substrates by phosphorylation. Only phosphorylates hygromycin and closely related compounds such as demethyl analogs and destomycin. From Escherichia coli.
   2940..3269    -  promoter       SV40 promoter: SV40 enhancer and early promoter
   3283..3711    -  rep_origin     f1 ori (sequence partly withheld): f1 bacteriophage origin of replication; arrow indicates direction of (+) strand synthesis
   3732..3753    -  promoter       SV40 promoter (fragment): SV40 enhancer and early promoter
   3757..3981    -  polyA_signal   bGH poly(A) signal: bovine growth hormone polyadenylation signal
   4010..4027    -  CDS            capTEV™ (fragment): composite tag for in vivo biotinylation, TEV protease cleavage, and 6xHis tagging
   4094..6094    -  CDS            PROS1: PROS_HUMAN - Also known as PROS. Experimental evidence at protein level: Swiss-Prot protein existence level 1. Anticoagulant plasma protein; it is a cofactor to activated protein C in the degradation of coagulation factors Va and VIIIa. It helps to prevent coagulation and stimulating fibrinolysis. From Homo sapiens (Human).
   6136..6154    -  promoter       T7 promoter: promoter for bacteriophage T7 RNA polymerase
   6170..6203    -  LTR            5' LTR (truncated) (fragment): truncated 5' long terminal repeat (LTR) from HIV-1
   6199..6402    -  promoter       CMV promoter: human cytomegalovirus (CMV) immediate early promoter
   6403..6782    -  enhancer       CMV enhancer: human cytomegalovirus immediate early enhancer
   6937..6989    +  misc_feature   bom (fragment): basis of mobility region from pBR322
   7048..7152    +  promoter       AmpR promoter: bla
   7153..405     +  CDS            AmpR (across the origin): β-lactamase; bla; confers resistance to ampicillin, carbenicillin, and related antibiotics
>Addgene plasmid #226524 | pSecTaq2-hProS-Myc-6xHis | addgene full sequence | sequence record 454319 | Addgene NGS Result
ATGGGGGATCATGTAACTCGCCTTGATCGTTGGGAACCGGAGCTGAATGAAGCCATACCAAACGACGAGC
GTGACACCACGATGCCTGTAGCAATGGCAACAACGTTGCGCAAACTATTAACTGGCGAACTACTTACTCT
AGCTTCCCGGCAACAATTAATAGACTGGATGGAGGCGGATAAAGTTGCAGGACCACTTCTGCGCTCGGCC
CTTCCGGCTGGCTGGTTTATTGCTGATAAATCTGGAGCCGGTGAGCGTGGGTCTCGCGGTATCATTGCAG
CACTGGGGCCAGATGGTAAGCCCTCCCGTATCGTAGTTATCTACACGACGGGGAGTCAGGCAACTATGGA
TGAACGAAATAGACAGATCGCTGAGATAGGTGCCTCACTGATTAAGCATTGGTAACTGTCAGACCAAGTT
TACTCATATATACTTTAGATTGATTTAAAACTTCATTTTTAATTTAAAAGGATCTAGGTGAAGATCCTTT
TTGATAATCTCATGACCAAAATCCCTTAACGTGAGTTTTCGTTCCACTGAGCGTCAGACCCCGTAGAAAA
GATCAAAGGATCTTCTTGAGATCCTTTTTTTCTGCGCGTAATCTGCTGCTTGCAAACAAAAAAACCACCG
CTACCAGCGGTGGTTTGTTTGCCGGATCAAGAGCTACCAACTCTTTTTCCGAAGGTAACTGGCTTCAGCA
GAGCGCAGATACCAAATACTGTTCTTCTAGTGTAGCCGTAGTTAGGCCACCACTTCAAGAACTCTGTAGC
ACCGCCTACATACCTCGCTCTGCTAATCCTGTTACCAGTGGCTGCTGCCAGTGGCGATAAGTCGTGTCTT
ACCGGGTTGGACTCAAGACGATAGTTACCGGATAAGGCGCAGCGGTCGGGCTGAACGGGGGGTTCGTGCA
CACAGCCCAGCTTGGAGCGAACGACCTACACCGAACTGAGATACCTACAGCGTGAGCTATGAGAAAGCGC
CACGCTTCCCGAAGGGAGAAAGGCGGACAGGTATCCGGTAAGCGGCAGGGTCGGAACAGGAGAGCGCACG
AGGGAGCTTCCAGGGGGAAACGCCTGGTATCTTTATAGTCCTGTCGGGTTTCGCCACCTCTGACTTGAGC
GTCGATTTTTGTGATGCTCGTCAGGGGGGCGGAGCCTATGGAAAAACGCCAGCAACGCGGCCTTTTTACG
GTTCCTGGCCTTTTGCTGGCCTTTTGCTCACATGTTCTTTCCTGCGTTATCCCCTGATTCTGTGGATAAC
CGTATTACCGCCTTTGAGTGAGCTGATACCGCTCGCCGCAGCCGAACGACCGAGCGCAGCGAGTCAGTGA
GCGAGGAAGCGGAAGAGCGCCCAATACGCAAACCGCCTCTCCCCGCGCGTTGGCCGATTCATTAATGCAG
CTGGCACGACAGGTTTCCCGACTGGAAAGCGGGCAGTGAGCGCAACGCAATTAATGTAAGTTAGCTCACT
CATTAGGCACCCCAGGCTTTACACTTTATGCTTCCGGCTCGTATGTTGTGTGGAATTGTGAGCGGATAAC
AATTTCACACAGGAAACAGCTATGACCATGATTACGCCAAGCTCTAGCTAGAGGTCGACGGTATACAGAC
ATGATAAGATACATTGATGAGTTTGGACAAACCACAACTAGAATGCAGTGAAAAAAATGCTTTATTTGTG
AAATTTGTGATGCTATTGCTTTATTTGTAACCATTATAAGCTGCAATAAACAAGTTGGGGTGGGCGAAGA
ACTCCAGCATGAGATCCCCGCGCTGGAGGATCATCCAGCCGGCGTCCCGGAAAACGATTCCGAAGCCCAA
CCTTTCATAGAAGGCGGCGGTGGAATCGAAATCTCGTAGCACGTGCTATTCCTTTGCCCTCGGACGAGTG
CTGGGGCGTCGGTTTCCACTATCGGCGAGTACTTCTACACAGCCATCGGTCCAGACGGCCGCGCTTCTGC
GGGCGATTTGTGTACGCCCGACAGTCCCGGCTCCGGATCGGACGATTGCGTCGCATCGACCCTGCGCCCA
AGCTGCATCATCGAAATTGCCGTCAACCAAGCTCTGATAGAGTTGGTCAAGACCAATGCGGAGCATATAC
GCCCGGAGCCGCGGCGATCCTGCAAGCTCCGGATGCCTCCGCTCGAAGTAGCGCGTCTGCTGCTCCATAC
AAGCCAACCACGGCCTCCAGAAGAAGATGTTGGCGACCTCGTATTGGGAATCCCCGAACATCGCCTCGCT
CCAGTCAATGACCGCTGTTATGCGGCCATTGTCCGTCAGGACATTGTTGGAGCCGAAATCCGCGTGCACG
AGGTGCCGGACTTCGGGGCAGTCCTCGGCCCAAAGCATCAGCTCATCGAGAGCCTGCGCGACGGACGCAC
TGACGGTGTCGTCCATCACAGTTTGCCAGTGATACACATGGGGATCAGCAATCGCGCATATGAAATCACG
CCATGTAGTGTATTGACCGATTCCTTGCGGTCCAAATGGGCCGAACCCGCTCGTCTGGCTAAGATCGGCC
GCAGCGATCGCATCCATGGCCTCCGCGACCGGCTGCAGAACAGCGGGCAGTTCGGTTTCAGGCAGGTCTT
GCAACGTGACACCCTGTGCACGGCGGGAGATGCAATAGGTCAGGCTCTCGCTGAATTCCCCAATGTCAAG
CACTTCCGGAATCGGGAGCGCGGCCGATGCAAAGTGCCGATAAACATAACGATCTTTGTAGAAACCATCG
GCGCAGCTATTTACCCGCAGGACATATCCACGCCCTCCTACATCGAAGCTGAAAGCACGAGATTCTTCGC
CCTCCGAGAGCTGCATCAGGTCGGAGACGCTGTCGAACTTTTCGATCAGAAACTTCTCGACAGACGTCGC
GGTGAGTTCAGGCTTTTTCATCACGTGCTGATCAGATCCGAAAATGGATATACAAGCTCCCGGGAGCTTT
TTGCAAAAGCCTAGGCCTCCAAAAAAGCCTCCTCACTACTTCTGGAATAGCTCAGAGGCAGAGGCGGCCT
CGGCCTCTGCATAAATAAAAAAAATTAGTCAGCCATGGGGCGGAGAATGGGCGGAACTGGGCGGAGTTAG
GGGCGGGATGGGCGGAGTTAGGGGCGGGACTATGGTTGCTGACTAATTGAGATGCATGCTTTGCATACTT
CTGCCTGCTGGGGAGCCTGGGGACTTTCCACACCTGGTTGCTGACTAATTGAGATGCATGCTTTGCATAC
TTCTGCCTGCTGGGGAGCCTGGGGACTTTCCACACCCTAACTGACACACATTCCACAGAATTAATTCGCG
TTAAATTTTTGTTAAATCAGCTCATTTTTTAACCAATAGGCCGAAATCGGCAAAATCCCTTATAAATCAA
AAGAATAGACCGAGATAGGGT
[37 nt withheld, positions 3382-3418]
AAAGAACGTGGACTCCAACGTCAAAGG
[49 nt withheld, positions 3446-3494]
T
[91 nt withheld, positions 3496-3586]
G
[124 nt withheld, positions 3588-3711]
GGGGATACCCCCTAGAGCCCCAGCTGGTTCTTTCCGCCTCAGAAGCCATAGAGCCCACCGCATCCCCAGC
ATGCCTGCTATTGTCTTCCCAATCCTCCCCCTTGCTGTCCTGCCCCACCCCACCCCCCAGAATAGAATGA
CACCTACTCAGACAATGCGATGCAATTTCCTCATTTTATTAGGAAAGGACAGTGGGAGTGGCACCTTCCA
GGGTCAAGGAAGGCACGGGGGAGGGGCAAACAACAGATGGCTGGCAACTAGAAGGCACAGTCGAGGCTGA
TCAGCGGGTTTAAACTCAATGATGATGATGATGATGGTCGACGGCGCTATTCAGATCCTCTTCTGAGATG
AGTTTTTGTTCGGGCCCTCCTCGAGCGGCCGCAGAATTTTTCGTTTTTTTCCATACACTTGGACAACTAT
GAGCTCGTATATCGTTATGCTTGCTGATGGCCTCGTCCAAATCCAGCTGAACTCCGTTGATGTTAACCTC
CATGCATCCATTGTAAAAAGCATTAACTGGCGTGGCGGAAAATGGTACATCAGGGAGGCCGCCAAGGTAG
GTGGCTACTTTGGCTTTCATAGCTTTGTCCAGAACTGCCAGTTGGCGTTGCAGGTCCTCATGTGATATGG
TCTCAATTTTGAGAGGGGTGCTCAATTCAAGATTGTTTCGGTTGACTCTAAACTCCAAGTGAGATTGCTG
ATCGGAACACAAGCTCAATGCCTGAATGCGATAAATGACAGTATTTTCCACAGACAACAGTATATCCTGA
GACTTCTCACTAGTGGAGTCGACAAGGGACACTGCGAAGGGGACAGTGTTGTTACCAGAAACCAGTGCGA
GCATGACCCCCGTTCCGGTACTAGGCCGAATATTAAGAGTTACATTCACGTGCCAACCTTCCGCACTGCT
GACGTTATTATAGTCGATGTGAAACTGCGCTATACCAGATCCGGGATAATAGGAGCCCTTCTCAACTGTA
ACCAGGCAGTGTTTATTTTGTTTCTCTTGTATGATCTCCTTTATGCCAGACGCACCTTGCTTCATCAGAT
TCCAACTTCGAATGCAGCCATCAAGCCGGGGGTTTATAGGTTTGATAAGTTCGGATTCTACCTTTCGGGG
AAAGCCTGCGAAGTAGACCTTTGTTTCCAGCAAACCGTTCTCAGGTTTAAAAAGGGGGCCGGGTTTGTTT
ATGTCCATGACTGCTTCTTTGGCAATCTTTATGCTTATGGAGTGCTCAAGTTCCTCTACACTCACCATGT
TCCAGAGGCCATTATTTATGACGTCCCCGCCCGTGGTTATCTTAGACGTATGTTCATTCTTGAGCTGTAC
TTCTATTTTACCTCCTCTGAGGGCAATGAGAAGCCAGGCAGAATGATCGATTGACTCTGCATACAGTATC
ACCCCTTCAGAGTCATACGTGCGGAAATCAAATTCAGCACTAAATCTAGAGATTTCCGGAAGTCGAAACT
TCAGGTAAAGAACTACCCCCGCGAATTGCTCTGCCAAGTACAACAATTCATACTTAGTGTCCAAATTCAA
CGGCAAACATACAGACACAACTTCACAAGACTTCTGGTCTTGAGCAAGTTTAAATCCCTTTTTCCCATCA
CAGTAACAGGTATACCCACCAGGATAGTTCACACAAAGTTGAGCACACATATTTTCGGAGCACTCGTCAA
TATCCTCACAAGATTTAGACTTCAAATTATAGCGGTAGCCCTCTGGACACTCACACTCGAAATCCCCTGG
TATGTTCTTACAAACTGCTGTTCCGCATATACTGGGCTTCAGGCTGCACTCATCAACGTCTTTACAGTCC
TTTTTGTTAGACAACATGACAAATCCATTCTTGCAAGAACAATGATAGGAACCAGGTGTATTGTCACAGA
TCTGACTGCAACCGCCGTTAATGTTACTTGGGTCCTTGCATTCGTTTATATCGAACTCACACTTCTCACC
TTGCCACCCCGGTTTACAAGTGCATGTAAATGAAGCTTTTCCGTCCTTACAAGACATGTATCCGTCTTCG
TTGCACGGGAGGGGTGAACATTGATCTGGTATCGCATTGACACAGCTTCGGAGATCAGGATATGCGTTGG
TGCTTTGTCTGGCGGCCGTAAACAATCCCGTCTGAAAGCTTCGAAGACATACAAGGTATTTCGGGTAAAA
GTAATCAGTTTCAGGATCATTTTCAAATACTTCCCTCGCTTCCTCCTTGTTGCACAACTCTTCTATACAT
TCGCGTTCAAGGTTCCCCTGCTTGGTCTCTTCAAGCAATGAGTTGGCTCTGCGTTTGCGAACAAGAACTT
GACTCGCTTGTTGTTTACTAAGAAAGTTGTCACCAGTGGAACCTGGAACCCAGAGCAGCAGTACCCATAG
CAGGAGTGTGTCTGTCTCCATGGTGGCTAGCCAGCTTGGGTCTCCCTATAGTGAGTCGTATTAATTTCGA
TAAGCCAGTAAGCAGTGGGTTCTCTAGTTAGCCAGAGAGCTCTGCTTATATAGACCTCCCACCGTACACG
CCTACCGCCCATTTGCGTCAATGGGGCGGAGTTGTTACGACATTTTGGAAAGTCCCGTTGATTTTGGTGC
CAAAACAAACTCCCATTGACGTCAATGGGGTGGAGACTTGGAAATCCCCGTGAGTCAAACCGCTATCCAC
GCCCATTGATGTACTGCCAAAACCGCATCACCATGGTAATAGCGATGACTAATACGTAGATGTACTGCCA
AGTAGGAAAGTCCCATAAGGTCATGTACTGGGCATAATGCCAGGCGGGCCATTTACCGTCATTGACGTCA
ATAGGGGGCGTACTTGGCATATGATACACTTGATGTACTGCCAAGTGGGCAGTTTACCGTAAATACTCCA
CCCATTGACGTCAATGGAAAGTCCCTATTGGCGTTACTATGGGAACATACGTCATTATTGACGTCAATGG
GCGGGGGTCGTTGGGCGGTCAGCCAGGCGGGCCATTTACCGTAAGTTATGTAACGCGGAACTCCATATAT
GGGCTATGAACTAATGACCCCGTAATTGATTACTATTAATAACTAGTCAATAATCAATGTCAACGCGTAT
ATCTGGCCCGTACATCGCGAAGCAGCGCAAAACGCCTAACCCTAAGCAGATTCTTCATGCAATTGTCGGT
CAAGCCTTGCCTTGTTGTAGCTTAAATTTTGCTCGCGCACTACTCAGCGACCTCCAACACACAAGCAGGG
AGCAGATACTGGCTTAACTATGCGGCATCAGAGCAGATTGTACTGAGAGTGCACCATAGGGGATCGGGAG
ATCTCCCGATCCGTCGACGTCAGGTGGCACTTTTCGGGGAAATGTGCGCGGAACCCCTATTTGTTTATTT
TTCTAAATACATTCAAATATGTATCCGCTCATGAGACAATAACCCTGATAAATGCTTCAATAATATTGAA
AAAGGAAGAGTATGAGTATTCAACATTTCCGTGTCGCCCTTATTCCCTTTTTTGCGGCATTTTGCCTTCC
TGTTTTTGCTCACCCAGAAACGCTGGTGAAAGTAAAAGATGCTGAAGATCAGTTGGGTGCACGAGTGGGT
TACATCGAACTGGATCTCAACAGCGGTAAGATCCTTGAGAGTTTTCGCCCCGAAGAACGTTTTCCAATGA
TGAGCACTTTTAAAGTTCTGCTATGTGGCGCGGTATTATCCCGTATTGACGCCGGGCAAGAGCAACTCGG
TCGCCGCATACACTATTCTCAGAATGACTTGGTTGAGTACTCACCAGTCACAGAAAAGCATCTTACGGAT
GGCATGACAGTAAGAGAATTATGCAGTGCTGCCATAACCATGAGTGATAACACTGCGGCCAACTTACTTC
TGACAACGATCGGAGGACCGAAGGAGCTAACCGCTTTTTTGCACAAC
